Addgene plasmid #176829: pEE072
Purpose: Encodes codon optimized putative thermophilic PET hydrolase enzyme for bacterial expression
Depositing lab: Gregg Beckham. Depositing organization: National Laboratory of the Rockies (NLR). Publication: Sourcing thermotolerant poly(ethylene terephthalate) hydrolase scaffolds from natural diversity. Erickson E, Gado JE, Avilan L, Bratti F, Brizendine RK, Cox PA, Gill R, Graham R, Kim DJ, Konig G, Michener WE, Poudel S, Ramirez KJ, Shakespeare TJ, Zahn M, Boyd ES, Payne CM, DuBois JL, Pickford AR, Beckham GT, McGeehan JE. Nat Commun. 2022 Dec 21;13(1):7850. doi: 10.1038/s41467-022-35237-x. PubMed 36543766.
Backbone
  Vector backbone: pET21b(+)
  Backbone manufacturer: EMD Biosciences
  Backbone size w/o insert (bp): 5366
  Vector type: Bacterial Expression
Growth in bacteria
  Bacterial resistance: Ampicillin, 100 μg/mL
  Growth temperature: 37°C
  Growth strain: DH5alpha
  Copy number: High Copy
Gene/Insert
  Gene/Insert name: 711 (alt name: Thermobifida cellulosilytica WP_083947829.1)
  Species: Thermobifida cellulosilytica
  Insert size (bp): 780
  Promoter: T7
  Tag / fusion protein: 6xHis (C terminal on backbone)
  Cloning method: Restriction Enzyme; 5′ cloning site NdeI (unknown if destroyed); 3′ cloning site XhoI (unknown if destroyed)
  Sequencing primers: 5′ T7 For; 3′ T7 Rev
Terms and licenses: Academic/Nonprofit Terms; Industry Terms: Not Available to Industry
Depositor comments: Accession Number WP_083947829.1
How to cite: pEE072 was a gift from Gregg Beckham (Addgene plasmid # 176829 ; http://n2t.net/addgene:176829 ; RRID:Addgene_176829)
