[The description below was written by a language model from this plasmid's Addgene catalogue record and pLannotate feature annotations shown in this document.]
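Description:
pEE072 is a bacterial expression plasmid built on the pET21b(+) backbone that encodes a codon-optimized putative thermophilic PET hydrolase, designated "711", from Thermobifida cellulosilytica. The roughly 780 bp insert was cloned between the NdeI and XhoI sites, giving a sequenced construct of about 6.1 kb. Automated annotation matches the open reading frame to a Swiss-Prot cutinase that degrades polyethylene terephthalate. This fits the stated purpose, although the match reflects homology and is not evidence of activity for this particular enzyme.

Expression follows the standard pET arrangement. A T7 promoter with an adjacent lac operator is followed by the T7 gene 10 ribosome binding site and then the hydrolase coding sequence. That sequence is fused at its C terminus to the backbone-encoded 6xHis tag for affinity purification, and the T7 terminator closes the cassette. The annotation tool labels the tag as a 9xHis fragment, but its 18 nt length corresponds to six histidines. A plasmid-borne lacI gene with its own promoter supplies lac repressor, so transcription stays low until induction with IPTG in a host that provides T7 RNA polymerase.

The plasmid replicates from a ColE1/pMB1-type origin accompanied by rop and the bom region from pBR322, and the catalogue lists it as high copy. Selection is by ampicillin resistance from the bla gene. An f1 origin is also present and allows single-stranded DNA production. The short TcR fragments and the SET1 hit appear to be backbone remnants or partial matches, not functional elements. The construct belongs to a study that screened natural sequence diversity for thermotolerant PET hydrolase scaffolds, and it is suited to recombinant production and purification of this candidate enzyme for characterization.
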