Features (pLannotate 1.2.2; 19 found; start..end, strand, type, name):
    545..566     +  protein_bind   CAP binding site: CAP binding activates transcription in the presence of cAMP. E. coli catabolite activator protein
    581..872     +  CDS            TcR (fragment): tetracycline efflux protein; tet; confers resistance to tetracycline
    944..1324    -  CDS            YPB1_ECOLX: Protein predicted: Swiss-Prot protein existence level 4. From Escherichia coli.
   1341..1532    +  CDS            rop: Rop protein, which maintains plasmids at low copy number; rop
   1634..1773    +  misc_feature   bom: basis of mobility region from pBR322
   1959..2547    -  rep_origin     ori: high-copy-number ColE1/pMB1/pBR322/pUC origin of replication
   2718..3578    -  CDS            AmpR: β-lactamase; bla; confers resistance to ampicillin, carbenicillin, and related antibiotics
   3579..3683    -  promoter       AmpR promoter: bla
   3736..4164    -  rep_origin     f1 ori (sequence partly withheld): f1 bacteriophage origin of replication; arrow indicates direction of (+) strand synthesis
   4201..4248    -  terminator     T7 terminator: transcription terminator for bacteriophage T7 RNA polymerase
   4256..4305    -  CDS            SET1 (fragment): solubility-enhancement tag derived from T7 phage gene 10B
   4315..4332    -  CDS            9xHis (fragment): 9xHis affinity tag
   4399..5118    -  CDS            PETH_UNKP (fragment): Experimental evidence at protein level: Swiss-Prot protein existence level 1. Cutinase that degrades cutin fibers prepared from tomato peels and hydrolyzes various fatty acid monoesters with acyl chain lengths of 2 to 18, with a preference for short-chain substrates (C4 substrate at most). Cannot hydrolyze olive oil (PubMed:22194294). Is also able to degrade polyethylene terephthalate (PET), the most abundant polyester plastic in the world (PubMed:22194294, PubMed:32269349). Can also depolymerize poly(epsilon-caprolactone) (PCL), a synthetic aliphatic biodegradable polyester (PubMed:22194294).
   5129..5151    -  RBS            RBS: efficient ribosome binding site from bacteriophage T7 gene 10 (Olins and Rangwala, 1989)
   5166..5190    -  protein_bind   lac operator: The lac repressor binds to the lac operator to inhibit transcription in E. coli. This inhibition can be relieved by adding lactose or isopropyl-β-D-thiogalactopyranoside (IPTG). lac repressor encoded by lacI
   5191..5209    -  promoter       T7 promoter: promoter for bacteriophage T7 RNA polymerase
   5231..5510    +  CDS            TcR (fragment): tetracycline efflux protein; tet; confers resistance to tetracycline
   5518..5595    +  promoter       lacI promoter: lacI
   5596..532     +  CDS            lacI (across the origin): lac repressor; lacI; The lac repressor binds to the lac operator to inhibit transcription in E. coli. This inhibition can be relieved by adding lactose or isopropyl-β-D-thiogalactopyranoside (IPTG).
>Addgene plasmid #176829 | pEE072 | addgene full sequence | sequence record 349680 | Addgene NGS Result
GTTAGCGGGCCCATTAAGTTCTGTCTCGGCGCGTCTGCGTCTGGCTGGCTGGCATAAATATCTCACTCGC
AATCAAATTCAGCCGATAGCGGAACGGGAAGGCGACTGGAGTGCCATGTCCGGTTTTCAACAAACCATGC
AAATGCTGAATGAGGGCATCGTTCCCACTGCGATGCTGGTTGCCAACGATCAGATGGCGCTGGGCGCAAT
GCGCGCCATTACCGAGTCCGGGCTGCGCGTTGGTGCGGATATCTCGGTAGTGGGATACGACGATACCGAA
GACAGCTCATGTTATATCCCGCCGTTAACCACCATCAAACAGGATTTTCGCCTGCTGGGGCAAACCAGCG
TGGACCGCTTGCTGCAACTCTCTCAGGGCCAGGCGGTGAAGGGCAATCAGCTGTTGCCCGTCTCACTGGT
GAAAAGAAAAACCACCCTGGCGCCCAATACGCAAACCGCCTCTCCCCGCGCGTTGGCCGATTCATTAATG
CAGCTGGCACGACAGGTTTCCCGACTGGAAAGCGGGCAGTGAGCGCAACGCAATTAATGTAAGTTAGCTC
ACTCATTAGGCACCGGGATCTCGACCGATGCCCTTGAGAGCCTTCAACCCAGTCAGCTCCTTCCGGTGGG
CGCGGGGCATGACTATCGTCGCCGCACTTATGACTGTCTTCTTTATCATGCAACTCGTAGGACAGGTGCC
GGCAGCGCTCTGGGTCATTTTCGGCGAGGACCGCTTTCGCTGGAGCGCGACGATGATCGGCCTGTCGCTT
GCGGTATTCGGAATCTTGCACGCCCTCGCTCAAGCCTTCGTCACTGGTCCCGCCACCAAACGTTTCGGCG
AGAAGCAGGCCATTATCGCCGGCATGGCGGCCCCACGGGTGCGCATGATCGTGCTCCTGTCGTTGAGGAC
CCGGCTAGGCTGGCGGGGTTGCCTTACTGGTTAGCAGAATGAATCACCGATACGCGAGCGAACGTGAAGC
GACTGCTGCTGCAAAACGTCTGCGACCTGAGCAACAACATGAATGGTCTTCGGTTTCCGTGTTTCGTAAA
GTCTGGAAACGCGGAAGTCAGCGCCCTGCACCATTATGTTCCGGATCTGCATCGCAGGATGCTGCTGGCT
ACCCTGTGGAACACCTACATCTGTATTAACGAAGCGCTGGCATTGACCCTGAGTGATTTTTCTCTGGTCC
CGCCGCATCCATACCGCCAGTTGTTTACCCTCACAACGTTCCAGTAACCGGGCATGTTCATCATCAGTAA
CCCGTATCGTGAGCATCCTCTCTCGTTTCATCGGTATCATTACCCCCATGAACAGAAATCCCCCTTACAC
GGAGGCATCAGTGACCAAACAGGAAAAAACCGCCCTTAACATGGCCCGCTTTATCAGAAGCCAGACATTA
ACGCTTCTGGAGAAACTCAACGAGCTGGACGCGGATGAACAGGCAGACATCTGTGAATCGCTTCACGACC
ACGCTGATGAGCTTTACCGCAGCTGCCTCGCGCGTTTCGGTGATGACGGTGAAAACCTCTGACACATGCA
GCTCCCGGAGACGGTCACAGCTTGTCTGTAAGCGGATGCCGGGAGCAGACAAGCCCGTCAGGGCGCGTCA
GCGGGTGTTGGCGGGTGTCGGGGCGCAGCCATGACCCAGTCACGTAGCGATAGCGGAGTGTATACTGGCT
TAACTATGCGGCATCAGAGCAGATTGTACTGAGAGTGCACCATTGCGGTGTGAAATACCGCACAGATGCG
TAAGGAGAAAATACCGCATCAGGCGCTCTTCCGCTTCCTCGCTCACTGACTCGCTGCGCTCGGTCGTTCG
GCTGCGGCGAGCGGTATCAGCTCACTCAAAGGCGGTAATACGGTTATCCACAGAATCAGGGGATAACGCA
GGAAAGAACATGTGAGCAAAAGGCCAGCAAAAGGCCAGGAACCGTAAAAAGGCCGCGTTGCTGGCGTTTT
TCCATAGGCTCCGCCCCCCTGACGAGCATCACAAAAATCGACGCTCAAGTCAGAGGTGGCGAAACCCGAC
AGGACTATAAAGATACCAGGCGTTTCCCCCTGGAAGCTCCCTCGTGCGCTCTCCTGTTCCGACCCTGCCG
CTTACCGGATACCTGTCCGCCTTTCTCCCTTCGGGAAGCGTGGCGCTTTCTCATAGCTCACGCTGTAGGT
ATCTCAGTTCGGTGTAGGTCGTTCGCTCCAAGCTGGGCTGTGTGCACGAACCCCCCGTTCAGCCCGACCG
CTGCGCCTTATCCGGTAACTATCGTCTTGAGTCCAACCCGGTAAGACACGACTTATCGCCACTGGCAGCA
GCCACTGGTAACAGGATTAGCAGAGCGAGGTATGTAGGCGGTGCTACAGAGTTCTTGAAGTGGTGGCCTA
ACTACGGCTACACTAGAAGGACAGTATTTGGTATCTGCGCTCTGCTGAAGCCAGTTACCTTCGGAAAAAG
AGTTGGTAGCTCTTGATCCGGCAAACAAACCACCGCTGGTAGCGGTGGTTTTTTTGTTTGCAAGCAGCAG
ATTACGCGCAGAAAAAAAGGATCTCAAGAAGATCCTTTGATCTTTTCTACGGGGTCTGACGCTCAGTGGA
ACGAAAACTCACGTTAAGGGATTTTGGTCATGAGATTATCAAAAAGGATCTTCACCTAGATCCTTTTAAA
TTAAAAATGAAGTTTTAAATCAATCTAAAGTATATATGAGTAAACTTGGTCTGACAGTTACCAATGCTTA
ATCAGTGAGGCACCTATCTCAGCGATCTGTCTATTTCGTTCATCCATAGTTGCCTGACTCCCCGTCGTGT
AGATAACTACGATACGGGAGGGCTTACCATCTGGCCCCAGTGCTGCAATGATACCGCGAGACCCACGCTC
ACCGGCTCCAGATTTATCAGCAATAAACCAGCCAGCCGGAAGGGCCGAGCGCAGAAGTGGTCCTGCAACT
TTATCCGCCTCCATCCAGTCTATTAATTGTTGCCGGGAAGCTAGAGTAAGTAGTTCGCCAGTTAATAGTT
TGCGCAACGTTGTTGCCATTGCTGCAGGCATCGTGGTGTCACGCTCGTCGTTTGGTATGGCTTCATTCAG
CTCCGGTTCCCAACGATCAAGGCGAGTTACATGATCCCCCATGTTGTGCAAAAAAGCGGTTAGCTCCTTC
GGTCCTCCGATCGTTGTCAGAAGTAAGTTGGCCGCAGTGTTATCACTCATGGTTATGGCAGCACTGCATA
ATTCTCTTACTGTCATGCCATCCGTAAGATGCTTTTCTGTGACTGGTGAGTACTCAACCAAGTCATTCTG
AGAATAGTGTATGCGGCGACCGAGTTGCTCTTGCCCGGCGTCAATACGGGATAATACCGCGCCACATAGC
AGAACTTTAAAAGTGCTCATCATTGGAAAACGTTCTTCGGGGCGAAAACTCTCAAGGATCTTACCGCTGT
TGAGATCCAGTTCGATGTAACCCACTCGTGCACCCAACTGATCTTCAGCATCTTTTACTTTCACCAGCGT
TTCTGGGTGAGCAAAAACAGGAAGGCAAAATGCCGCAAAAAAGGGAATAAGGGCGACACGGAAATGTTGA
ATACTCATACTCTTCCTTTTTCAATATTATTGAAGCATTTATCAGGGTTATTGTCTCATGAGCGGATACA
TATTTGAATGTATTTAGAAAAATAAACAAATAGGGGTTCCGCGCACATTTCCCCGAAAAGTGCCACCTAA
ATTGTAAGCGTTAATATTTTGTTAAAATTCGCGTTAAATTTTTGTTAAATCAGCTCATTTTTTAACCAAT
AGGCCGAAATCGGCAAAATCCCTTATAAATCAAAAGAATAGACCGAGATAGGGT
[37 nt withheld, positions 3835-3871]
AAAGAACGTGGACTCCAACGTCAAAGG
[49 nt withheld, positions 3899-3947]
T
[91 nt withheld, positions 3949-4039]
G
[124 nt withheld, positions 4041-4164]
CCCATTCGCCAATCCGGATATAGTTCCTCCTTTCAGCAAAAAACCCCTCAAGACCCGTTTAGAGGCCCCA
AGGGGTTATGCTAGTTATTGCTCAGCGGTGGCAGCAGCCAACTCAGCTTCCTTTCGGGCTTTGTTAGCAG
CCGGATCTCAGTGGTGGTGGTGGTGGTGCTCGAGGAATGGGCAAGTGCTACGGTATTCTTCCACATCGGA
GAACAGGCCGGTACGCGGACCAGGACACAGGAAACGGGTGTAACGTGTGTCTTCATCGACAAAGCGTTTC
AGCCACGCAACACCGTACATGCCAATAGTAGCGTTAGCGACACTCGGCGCAAAGTGAGACGCACCGTTCA
GTTCCAGATAAGCTTTACGGGTGGAGGTTGGGATGGAGGTGTAGGACGGTTCCGCGTGCAGTGCTACCGG
GGCAACCGTGTCATTCTCGGCGCCAATGATCAGGGTAGGGACCTGAACGTTGGACCAGCTTTTGTTCAGG
TGCCATGGGGTCAGCGGGATCGCCGCTTTCAGATCCGGGCGACGAGATGCCAGGCGCAGAGTACCGCCGC
CACCCATGCTATGACCCATTACTGCCAGGCGGTTACGGTCGATGCGAGAGCGAACGGTAGAGGACGCGCC
ATCTACCATGTGATCCAGCGCAGCTTCCAGTTGGTCTGCACGCGAATCCGGCTGGTCCAGAGTGGTGTTG
GTGTCGATCGTGATAACAACAAAGCCGTGTGATGCAATGCGTTCTCCCAGCCAAGCCACAGAGGACTGGG
TAGCAGTATAGCCCGGAGAGATTGCCACCGCGCCGTAGGTGTTGTTTTCCTGCGGGTAATAAATTGTGCC
GCCCCCGAAGCCGCTTACTGGAGAAGAAACACGCTCTTCAGAAACCGGGAACGGGCCACGAGAGGCTTCC
AGGGACGCCTGAGTCGGGTCCGGACCACGCTCGTACGGGTTCGCCATATGTATATCTCCTTCTTAAAGTT
AAACAAAATTATTTCTAGAGGGGAATTGTTATCCGCTCACAATTCCCCTATAGTGAGTCGTATTAATTTC
GCGGGATCGAGATCTCGATCCTCTACGCCGGACGCATCGTGGCCGGCATCACCGGCGCCACAGGTGCGGT
TGCTGGCGCCTATATCGCCGACATCACCGATGGGGAAGATCGGGCTCGCCACTTCGGGCTCATGAGCGCT
TGTTTCGGCGTGGGTATGGTGGCAGGCCCCGTGGCCGGGGGACTGTTGGGCGCCATCTCCTTGCATGCAC
CATTCCTTGCGGCGGCGGTGCTCAACGGCCTCAACCTACTACTGGGCTGCTTCCTAATGCAGGAGTCGCA
TAAGGGAGAGCGTCGAGATCCCGGACACCATCGAATGGCGCAAAACCTTTCGCGGTATGGCATGATAGCG
CCCGGAAGAGAGTCAATTCAGGGTGGTGAATGTGAAACCAGTAACGTTATACGATGTCGCAGAGTATGCC
GGTGTCTCTTATCAGACCGTTTCCCGCGTGGTGAACCAGGCCAGCCACGTTTCTGCGAAAACGCGGGAAA
AAGTGGAAGCGGCGATGGCGGAGCTGAATTACATTCCCAACCGCGTGGCACAACAACTGGCGGGCAAACA
GTCGTTGCTGATTGGCGTTGCCACCTCCAGTCTGGCCCTGCACGCGCCGTCGCAAATTGTCGCGGCGATT
AAATCTCGCGCCGATCAACTGGGTGCCAGCGTGGTGGTGTCGATGGTAGAACGAAGCGGCGTCGAAGCCT
GTAAAGCGGCGGTGCACAATCTTCTCGCGCAACGCGTCAGTGGGCTGATCATTAACTATCCGCTGGATGA
CCAGGATGCCATTGCTGTGGAAGCTGCCTGCACTAATGTTCCGGCGTTATTTCTTGATGTCTCTGACCAG
ACACCCATCAACAGTATTATTTTCTCCCATGAAGACGGTACGCGACTGGGCGTGGAGCATCTGGTCGCAT
TGGGTCACCAGCAAATCGCGCT
