>Addgene plasmid #176829 | pEE072 | depositor partial sequence | sequence record 342713 | Insert (including NdeI and XhoI sites)
CATATGGCGAACCCGTACGAGCGTGGTCCGGACCCGACTCAGGCGTCCCTGGAAGCCTCTCGTGGCCCGT
TCCCGGTTTCTGAAGAGCGTGTTTCTTCTCCAGTAAGCGGCTTCGGGGGCGGCACAATTTATTACCCGCA
GGAAAACAACACCTACGGCGCGGTGGCAATCTCTCCGGGCTATACTGCTACCCAGTCCTCTGTGGCTTGG
CTGGGAGAACGCATTGCATCACACGGCTTTGTTGTTATCACGATCGACACCAACACCACTCTGGACCAGC
CGGATTCGCGTGCAGACCAACTGGAAGCTGCGCTGGATCACATGGTAGATGGCGCGTCCTCTACCGTTCG
CTCTCGCATCGACCGTAACCGCCTGGCAGTAATGGGTCATAGCATGGGTGGCGGCGGTACTCTGCGCCTG
GCATCTCGTCGCCCGGATCTGAAAGCGGCGATCCCGCTGACCCCATGGCACCTGAACAAAAGCTGGTCCA
ACGTTCAGGTCCCTACCCTGATCATTGGCGCCGAGAATGACACGGTTGCCCCGGTAGCACTGCACGCGGA
ACCGTCCTACACCTCCATCCCAACCTCCACCCGTAAAGCTTATCTGGAACTGAACGGTGCGTCTCACTTT
GCGCCGAGTGTCGCTAACGCTACTATTGGCATGTACGGTGTTGCGTGGCTGAAACGCTTTGTCGATGAAG
ACACACGTTACACCCGTTTCCTGTGTCCTGGTCCGCGTACCGGCCTGTTCTCCGATGTGGAAGAATACCG
TAGCACTTGCCCATTCCTCGAG
